>Addgene plasmid #179335 | pMC0x_gRNA_Pos4_Ptet | addgene full sequence | sequence record 357155 | Addgene NGS Result
CTCGGCTTCAAATCACTGTAATGATCTTAATTCCTAATTTTTGTTGACACTCTATCATTGATAGAGTTAT
TTTAGTCCAGAGACCGAAAGTGAAACGTGATTTCATGCGTCATTTTGAACATTTTGTAAATCTTATTTAA
TAATGTGTGCGGCAATTCACATTTAATTTATGAATGTTTTCTTAACATCGCGGCAACTCAAGAAACGGCA
GGTTCGGATCTTAGCTACTAGAGAAAGAGGAGAAATACTAGATGCGTAAAGGCGAAGAACTTTTCACTGG
CGTAGTACCAATTTTAGTGGAGCTGGACGGAGATGTAAATGGTCATAAGTTTTCAGTTCGAGGAGAAGGC
GAAGGAGATGCAACTAACGGTAAGCTGACACTAAAGTTTATCTGTACCACGGGTAAACTGCCGGTCCCAT
GGCCGACACTGGTTACTACACTTACTTATGGTGTACAATGCTTTGCTCGTTATCCTGACCATATGAAGCA
GCACGATTTCTTCAAATCGGCCATGCCTGAAGGATACGTGCAAGAACGTACAATTAGCTTTAAAGATGAC
GGCACCTATAAAACGCGCGCCGAAGTTAAATTCGAGGGTGACACATTGGTTAATCGTATAGAACTTAAGG
GCATTGACTTCAAAGAAGATGGCAACATCCTTGGCCATAAACTGGAATATAATTTTAACTCTCACAATGT
CTACATTACGGCGGATAAACAAAAGAATGGCATTAAAGCGAATTTCAAAATCCGCCACAATGTCGAAGAC
GGCTCGGTTCAACTGGCGGACCATTATCAGCAGAACACCCCAATCGGTGATGGCCCGGTTCTGTTACCTG
ATAATCATTACCTTTCTACTCAAAGCGTTTTATCTAAAGATCCTAACGAGAAGCGTGATCATATGGTTCT
ACTGGAATTTGTTACCGCAGCTGGTATCACGCACGGCATGGATGAGCTGTATAAATAACCAGGCATCAAA
TAAAACGAAAGGCTCAGTCGAAAGACTGGGCCTTTCGTTTTATCTGTTGTTTGTCGGTGAACGCTCTCTA
CTAGAGTCACACTGGCTCACCTTCGGGTGGGCCTTTCTGCGTTTATAGGTCTCAGTTTCAGAGCTATGCT
GGAAACAGCATAGCAAGTTGAAATAAGGCTAGTCCGTTATCAACTTGAAAAAGTGGCACCGAGTCGGTGC
TTTTTTCTCGGTACCAAATTCCAGAAAAGAGGCCTCCCGAAAGGGGGGCCTTTTTTCGTTTTGGTCCACC
CTGCACGATAACACTGAGGTATGAGACGACTCATCGCAACTAGTAGCGGCCGCTGCAGTCCGGCAAAAAA
GGGCAAGGTGTCACCACCCTGCCCTTTTTCTTTAAAACCGAAAAGATTACTTCGCGTTATGCAGGCTTCC
TCGCTCACTGACTCGCTGCGCTCGGTCGTTCGGCTGCGGCGAGCGGTATCAGCTCACTCAAAGGCGGTAA
TACGGTTATCCACAGAATCAGGGGATAACGCAGGAAAGAACATGTGAGCAAAAGGCCAGCAAAAGGCCAG
GAACCGTAAAAAGGCCGCGTTGCTGGCGTTTTTCCATAGGCTCCGCCCCCCTGACGAGCATCACAAAAAT
CGACGCTCAAGTCAGAGGTGGCGAAACCCGACAGGACTATAAAGATACCAGGCGTTTCCCCCTGGAAGCT
CCCTCGTGCGCTCTCCTGTTCCGACCCTGCCGCTTACCGGATACCTGTCCGCCTTTCTCCCTTCGGGAAG
CGTGGCGCTTTCTCATAGCTCACGCTGTAGGTATCTCAGTTCGGTGTAGGTCGTTCGCTCCAAGCTGGGC
TGTGTGCACGAACCCCCCGTTCAGCCCGACCGCTGCGCCTTATCCGGTAACTATCGTCTTGAGTCCAACC
CGGTAAGACACGACTTATCGCCACTGGCAGCAGCCACTGGTAACAGGATTAGCAGAGCGAGGTATGTAGG
CGGTGCTACAGAGTTCTTGAAGTGGTGGCCTAACTACGGCTACACTAGAAGAACAGTATTTGGTATCTGC
GCTCTGCTGAAGCCAGTTACCTTCGGAAAAAGAGTTGGTAGCTCTTGATCCGGCAAACAAACCACCGCTG
GTAGCGGTGGTTTTTTTGTTTGCAAGCAGCAGATTACGCGCAGAAAAAAAGGATCTCAAGAAGATCCTTT
GATCTTTTCTACGGGGTCTGACGCTCAGTGGAACGAAAACTCACGTTAAGGGATTTTGGTCATGAGATTA
TCAAAAAGGATCTTCACCTAGATCCTTTTAAATTAAAAATGAAGTTTTAAATCAATCTAAAGTATATATG
AGTAAACTTGGTCTGACAGCTCGAGTCCCGTCAAGTCAGCGTAATGCTCTGCCAGTGTTACAACCAATTA
ACCAATTCTGATTAGAAAAACTCATCGAGCATCAAATGAAACTGCAATTTATTCATATCAGGATTATCAA
TACCATATTTTTGAAAAAGCCGTTTCTGTAATGAAGGAGAAAACTCACCGAGGCAGTTCCATAGGATGGC
AAGATCCTGGTATCGGTCTGCGATTCCGACTCGTCCAACATCAATACAACCTATTAATTTCCCCTCGTCA
AAAATAAGGTTATCAAGTGAGAAATCACCATGAGTGACGACTGAATCCGGTGAGAATGGCAAAAGCTTAT
GCATTTCTTTCCAGACTTGTTCAACAGGCCAGCCATTACGCTCGTCATCAAAATCACTCGCATCAACCAA
ACCGTTATTCATTCGTGATTGCGCCTGAGCCAGACGAAATACGCGATCGCTGTTAAAAGGACAATTACAA
ACAGGAATCGAATGCAACCGGCGCAGGAACACTGCCAGCGCATCAACAATATTTTCACCTGAATCAGGAT
ATTCTTCTAATACCTGGAATGCTGTTTTCCCGGGGATCGCAGTGGTGAGTAACCATGCATCATCAGGAGT
ACGGATAAAATGCTTGATGGTCGGAAGAGGCATAAATTCCGTCAGCCAGTTTAGTCTGACCATCTCATCT
GTAACATCATTGGCAACGCTACCTTTGCCATGTTTCAGAAACAACTCTGGCGCATCGGGCTTCCCATACA
ATCGATAGATTGTCGCACCTGATTGCCCGACATTATCGCGAGCCCATTTATACCCATATAAATCAGCATC
CATGTTGGAATTTAATCGCGGCCTGGAGCAAGACGTTTCCCGTTGAATATGGCTCATAACACCCCTTGTA
TTACTGTTTATGTAAGCAGACAGTTTTATTGTTCATGATGATATATTTTTATCTTGTGCAATGTAACATC
AGAGATTTTGAGACACAACGTGGCTTTGTTGAATAAATCGAACTTTTGCTGAGTTGAAGGATCAGCTCGA
GTGCCACTTGACGTCTAAGAAACCATTATTATCATGACATTAACCTATAAAAATAGGCGTATCACGAGGC
AGAATTTCAGATAAAAAAAATCCTTAGCTTTCGCTAAGGATGATTTCTGGAATTCGCGGCCGCTTCTAGA
GAGCGATGAGTCGT
Features (pLannotate 1.2.2; 11 found; start..end, strand, type, name):
     49..67      +  protein_bind   tet operator: bacterial operator O1 for the tetR and tetA genes tetracycline repressor TetR
    252..965     +  CDS            Superfolder GFP: Superfolder GFP is a basic (constitutively fluorescent) green fluorescent protein published in 2005, derived from Aequorea victoria. It is reported to be a very rapidly-maturing weak dimer.
    977..1048    +  terminator     rrnB T1 terminator: transcription terminator T1 from the E. coli rrnB gene
   1064..1091    +  terminator     T7Te terminator: phage T7 early transcription terminator
   1123..1190    +  misc_RNA       tracrRNA (fragment): trans-activating CRISPR RNA for the Streptococcus pyogenes CRISPR/Cas9 system
   1299..1318    +  misc_feature   BioBrick suffix: universal suffix for all parts
   1319..1376    +  terminator     his operon terminator: This putative transcriptin terminator from the E. coli his operon has a 2-bp deletion introduced during synthesis. Its efficiency has not been determined.
   1571..2159    -  rep_origin     ori: high-copy-number ColE1/pMB1/pBR322/pUC origin of replication
   2392..3207    -  CDS            KanR: aminoglycoside phosphotransferase; aph(3')-Ia; confers resistance to kanamycin in bacteria or G418 (Geneticin®) in eukaryotes
   3434..3477    -  terminator     bacterial terminator: putative bacterial transcription terminator
   3480..3501    +  misc_feature   BioBrick prefix: BioBrick prefix for parts that do not start with "ATG"
