[The description below was written by a language model from this plasmid's Addgene catalogue record and pLannotate feature annotations shown in this document.]
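Description:
pMC0x_gRNA_Pos4_Ptet is a small (about 3.5 kb) bacterial CRISPR cloning vector built on the Marburg Collection LVL0* sfGFP entry backbone. It serves as "position 4" in a set of gRNA position vectors belonging to the NT-CRISPR system, which combines natural transformation with Cas9 counterselection for markerless, scarless genome editing in Vibrio natriegens. The plasmid is propagated in E. coli at high copy number from a ColE1/pUC-type origin and is selected with kanamycin through an aph(3')-Ia (KanR) gene. BioBrick prefix and suffix sequences and several flanking bacterial terminators, including a his operon terminator, frame and insulate the cargo region.

The cargo is a Ptet-driven guide RNA cassette carrying a fluorescent placeholder. A tet operator (TetR binding site) marks the tetracycline-regulated promoter at the start of the cassette, so guide expression is repressible by TetR and inducible. Downstream lies a superfolder GFP coding sequence (derived from Aequorea victoria) followed by the rrnB T1 and T7Te terminators, and then a fragment annotated as Streptococcus pyogenes tracrRNA, which corresponds to the Cas9 guide scaffold. The sfGFP unit is described as a dropout. It is presumably replaced by a spacer sequence during cloning, placing the spacer between the promoter and the scaffold and allowing correct clones to be recognised by loss of green fluorescence. The record does not state the enzymes or cloning sites used for this step.

Once loaded with a spacer, this vector is intended to be combined with the other position vectors and the recipient plasmid pST_119_LVL2 cam. The result is a single NT-CRISPR plasmid expressing multiple gRNAs for multiplexed editing.
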