Addgene plasmid #179335: pMC0x_gRNA_Pos4_Ptet
Purpose: gRNA Position Vector 4, used to create multi gRNA NT-CRISPR plasmid with pST_119_LVL2 cam
Depositing lab: Anke Becker. Depositing organization: Philipps-Universitaet Marburg. Publication: NT-CRISPR, combining natural transformation and CRISPR-Cas9 counterselection for markerless and scarless genome editing in Vibrio natriegens. Stukenberg D, Hoff J, Faber A, Becker A. Commun Biol. 2022 Mar 25;5(1):265. doi: 10.1038/s42003-022-03150-0. PubMed 35338236.
Backbone
  Vector backbone: pMC_V*_01_LVL0* Entry sfGFP (Marburg Collection)
  Vector type: CRISPR
Growth in bacteria
  Bacterial resistance: Kanamycin, 50 μg/mL
  Growth temperature: 37°C
  Growth strain: DH5alpha
  Copy number: High Copy
Gene/Insert
  Gene/Insert name: Ptet gRNA with sfGFP dropout
  Species: A. victoria
  Cloning method: Restriction Enzyme; 5′ cloning site unknown (unknown if destroyed)
Terms and licenses: Academic/Nonprofit Terms; Industry Terms: Not Available to Industry
Depositor comments: Please visit https://www.biorxiv.org/content/10.1101/2021.08.02.454823v1 for bioRxiv preprint.
How to cite: pMC0x_gRNA_Pos4_Ptet was a gift from Anke Becker (Addgene plasmid # 179335 ; http://n2t.net/addgene:179335 ; RRID:Addgene_179335)
